Addgene plasmid #30754: pCS2-F3-GCA
Depositing lab: Nathan Lawson & Scot Wolfe. Depositing organization: University of Massachusetts, Worcester. Publication: Evaluation and application of modularly assembled zinc-finger nucleases in zebrafish. Zhu C, Smith T, McNulty J, Rayla AL, Lakshmanan A, Siekmann AF, Buffardi M, Meng X, Shin J, Padmanabhan A, Cifuentes D, Giraldez AJ, Look AT, Epstein JA, Lawson ND, Wolfe SA. Development. 2011 Oct;138(20):4555-64. 10.1242/dev.066779 PubMed 21937602.
Backbone
  Vector backbone: pCS2 (modified)
  Backbone size w/o insert (bp): 6141
  Vector type: mRNA production
Growth in bacteria
  Bacterial resistance: Ampicillin, 100 μg/mL
  Growth temperature: 37°C
  Growth strain: DH5alpha
  Growth instructions: XL1Blue
  Copy number: High Copy
Gene/Insert
  Gene/Insert name: F3 GCA
  Insert size (bp): 267
  Tag / fusion protein: FLAG (N terminal on insert)
  Cloning method: Restriction Enzyme; 5′ cloning site KpnI (not destroyed); 3′ cloning site BamHI (not destroyed)
  Sequencing primers: 5′ SP6; 3′ attaaccctcactaaaggga
Terms and licenses: Academic/Nonprofit Terms; Industry Terms: Not Available to Industry
How to cite: pCS2-F3-GCA was a gift from Nathan Lawson & Scot Wolfe (Addgene plasmid # 30754 ; http://n2t.net/addgene:30754 ; RRID:Addgene_30754)
