[The description below was written by a language model from this plasmid's Addgene catalogue record.]
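Description:
pCS2-F3-GCA is a modified pCS2 plasmid listed as an mRNA production vector. It belongs to a set of constructs made for the modular assembly of zinc-finger nucleases for use in zebrafish. It is propagated in E. coli as a high-copy plasmid under ampicillin selection. The modified backbone is recorded as about 6.1 kb without the insert. No feature table is provided, so the origin of replication, promoters and any other backbone elements are not individually documented, and the nature of the backbone modification is not stated. The 5′ sequencing primer is SP6, which fits the usual pCS2 arrangement in which an SP6 phage promoter upstream of the cloning site drives in vitro transcription of mRNA.

The insert, "F3 GCA", is a short 267 bp fragment cloned between KpnI and BamHI sites, both of which are retained, and it carries an N-terminal FLAG epitope tag. Going by the name and the associated study, it most likely encodes a zinc-finger module for the finger 3 position of an array that recognises the DNA triplet GCA, although the record does not say this explicitly. The intact flanking restriction sites would allow the module to be excised and combined with other finger modules to build multi-finger DNA-binding domains. The record does not say whether a nuclease domain such as FokI, a nuclear localisation signal or other fusion partners are present in this plasmid. Its probable use is as an archive component for assembling custom zinc-finger nucleases, whose mRNAs can then be transcribed in vitro and injected into zebrafish embryos for targeted gene disruption.
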