>Addgene plasmid #30754 | pCS2-F3-GCA | depositor partial sequence | sequence record 44768 | Author sequence
GGTACCCGCCCATATGCTTGCCCTGTCGAGTCCTGTGACCGCCGCTTCCGTCAGAGTAGTCATCTCAAGC
AGCACATCCGTATCCACACCGGCCAGAAGCCCTTCCAGTGTCGCATCTGCATGCGTAACTTCAGTCGCTC
CAGCCACCTGACCACCCACATCCGCACCCACACAGGCGAGAAGCCTTTTGCATGCGACATCTGTGGGAGG
AAGTTTGCCCAGCGTTCTACCCGCAAACGGCACACCAAGATCCACACAGGTGGATCC
