>Addgene plasmid #30754 | pCS2-F3-GCA | addgene partial sequence | sequence record 44776 | SP6 5'-ATTTAGGTGACACTATAG-3'
TTTTTGCGGACTGCCACCATGGGCTCCAAAGAAGAAGCGTAAGGTAGACTACAAAGACCATGACGGTGAT
TATAAAGATCATGACATCGATTACAAGGATGACGATGACAAGGGTACCCGCCCATATGCTTGCCCTGTCG
AGTCCTGTGACCGCCGCTTCCGTCAGAGTAGTCATCTCAAGCAGCACATCCGTATCCACACCGGCCAGAA
GCCCTTCCAGTGTCGCATCTGCATGCGTAACTTCAGTCGCTCCAGCCACCTGACCACCCACATCCGCACC
CACACAGGCGAGAAGCCTTTTGCATGCGACATCTGTGGGAGGAAGTTTGCCCAGCGTTCTACCCGCAAAC
GGCACACCAAGATCCACACAGGTGGATCCCAACTAGTCAAAAGTGAACTGGAGGAGAAGAAATCTGAACT
TCGTCATAAATTGAAATATGTGCCTCATGAATATATTGAATTAATTGAAATTGCCAGAAATTCCACTCAG
GATAGAATTCTTGAAATGAAGGTAATGGAATTTTTTATGAAAGTTTATGGATATAGAGGTAAACATTTGG
GTGGATCAAGGAAACCGGACGGAGCAATTTATACTGTCGGATCTCCTATTGATTACGGTGTGATCGTGGA
TACTAAAGCTTATAGCGGAGGTTATAATCTGCCAATTGGCCAAGCAGATGAAATGCAAGACTATGTCGAA
GAAAATCAAACACGAAACAAACATATCAACCCTAATGAATGGTGGAAAGTCTATCCATCTTCTGTAACGG
AATTTAAGTTTTTATTTGTGAGTGGTCACTTTAAAGGAAACTACAAAGCTCAGCTTACACGATTAAATCA
TATCACTAATTGTAATGGAGCTGTTCTTATTGTAGAAAGAGCTTTTAATTGGTGGAGA
